Addgene plasmid #228876: pInducer20-EGFP-TEADiv2
Purpose: Tet-inducible lentiviral vector for expression of optimized GFP-TEAD inhibitor (TEADiv2)
Depositing lab: Ramiro Iglesias-Bartolome. Depositing organization: National Cancer Institute (NCI). Publication: An improved TEAD dominant-negative protein inhibitor to study Hippo YAP1/TAZ-dependent transcription. Branch B, Yuan Y, Cascone M, Raimondi F, Iglesias-Bartolome R. bioRxiv [Preprint]. 2024 Oct 3:2024.10.03.615022. doi: 10.1101/2024.10.03.615022. PubMed 39502361.
Backbone
  Vector backbone: pInducer20
  Backbone manufacturer: Addgene #44012
  Vector type: Lentiviral
  Selectable markers: Neomycin (select with G418)
Growth in bacteria
  Bacterial resistance: Ampicillin, 100 μg/mL
  Growth temperature: 30°C
  Growth strain: NEB Stable
  Copy number: Unknown
Gene/Insert
  Gene/Insert name: TEADiv2 (alt name: TEAD dominant-negative inhibitor GFP tagged)
  Species: H. sapiens (human)
  Tag / fusion protein: GFP (N terminal on insert)
  Cloning method: Gateway Cloning
  Sequencing primers: 5′ LNCX_primer
Terms and licenses: Academic/Nonprofit Terms; Industry Terms: Not Available to Industry
Depositor comments: GFP-tagged inhibitor of the interaction of YAP1 and TAZ with TEAD transcription factors with nuclear localization signal. Optimized by a D93E mutation in the YAP1 TBD with respect to original TEADi (Addgene #140144). As with other dominant negative proteins, good levels of expression are necessary for TEADi to block TEADs.
How to cite: pInducer20-EGFP-TEADiv2 was a gift from Ramiro Iglesias-Bartolome (Addgene plasmid # 228876 ; http://n2t.net/addgene:228876 ; RRID:Addgene_228876)
