[The description below was written by a language model from this plasmid's Addgene catalogue record and pLannotate feature annotations shown in this document.]
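Description:
pInducer20-EGFP-TEADiv2 is an 11.3 kb doxycycline-inducible, self-inactivating HIV-1-based lentiviral vector built on the pInducer20 backbone. It carries a GFP-tagged dominant-negative inhibitor of TEAD transcription factors. In bacteria it is maintained through a high-copy ColE1/pUC-type origin and selected with ampicillin (AmpR). The viral portion contains a truncated 5' LTR, the Ψ packaging signal with a gag fragment, the RRE for Rev-dependent RNA export, the cPPT/CTS, a WPRE to boost transcript expression, and a ΔU3 3' LTR that inactivates the LTR promoter after integration.

The payload was introduced by Gateway cloning and sits between attB1 and attB2 sites, downstream of a tetracycline response element (seven tetO copies) joined to a minimal CMV promoter. The open reading frame begins with EGFP fused at the N terminus of TEADiv2. According to the depositor, TEADiv2 is a nuclear-localized protein of human origin that blocks the interaction of YAP1 and TAZ with TEADs. It differs from the original TEADi by a D93E substitution in the YAP1 TEAD-binding domain. The automated annotation recognizes only a short YAP1-like fragment within the inhibitor region (matched to a rat entry) and leaves the rest unannotated.

A second, constitutive cassette uses the human UbC promoter to drive rtTA3, followed by an EMCV IRES and NeoR. Transduced cells can therefore be selected with G418 and express the transactivator needed to switch on the inhibitor when doxycycline is added. The construct is intended for inducible, fluorescence-trackable inhibition of Hippo pathway YAP1/TAZ–TEAD-dependent transcription. The depositor notes that robust expression is needed for effective blockade.
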