Features (pLannotate 1.2.2; 35 found; start..end, strand, type, name):
    377..634     +  LTR            5' LTR (truncated): truncated 5' long terminal repeat (LTR) from HIV-1
    681..806     +  misc_feature   HIV-1 Ψ: packaging signal of human immunodeficiency virus type 1
    790..1128    +  CDS            HIV-1 gag (fragment): gag protein from human immunodeficiency virus 1; gag
   1303..1536    +  misc_feature   RRE: The Rev response element (RRE) of HIV-1 allows for Rev-dependent mRNA export from the nucleus to the cytoplasm.
   1913..2013    +  CDS            Rev (fragment): human immunodeficiency virus 1 (HIV-1) Rev protein; rev; enhances nuclear export of unspliced and incompletely spliced viral mRNAs
   2058..2175    +  misc_feature   cPPT/CTS: central polypurine tract and central termination sequence of HIV-1
   2230..2502    +  protein_bind   tetracycline response element: contains seven copies of the tetracycline operator tetO tetracycline repressor TetR
   2513..2530    +  misc_feature   MCS (fragment): pUC18/19 multiple cloning site
   2535..2573    +  promoter       minimal CMV promoter: human cytomegalovirus (CMV) immediate early promoter
   2703..2727    +  protein_bind   attB1: mutant version of attB; recombination site for the Gateway® BP reaction BP Clonase™
   2793..3509    +  CDS            EGFP: EGFP is a basic (constitutively fluorescent) green fluorescent protein published in 1996, derived from Aequorea victoria. It is reported to be a rapidly-maturing weak dimer with moderate acid sensitivity.
   3603..3683    +  CDS            Yap1 (fragment): YAP1_RAT - Also known as Yap, Yap65. Experimental evidence at protein level: Swiss-Prot protein existence level 1. [Isoform 2]: Attenuates p73-mediated cell death signaling in transcriptional repression-induced atypical death (TRIAD) of neurons. From Rattus norvegicus (Rat).
   3884..3908    -  protein_bind   attB2: mutant version of attB; recombination site for the Gateway® BP reaction BP Clonase™
   4020..4055    +  promoter       PGK promoter (fragment): mouse phosphoglycerate kinase 1 promoter
   4073..5284    +  promoter       UbC promoter: human ubiquitin C promoter
   5343..6040    +  CDS            rtTA3 (fragment): reverse tetracycline transactivator 3 activates expression from Tet-responsive promoters in the presence of doxycycline
   5970..6080    +  CDS            VP48: 3 tandem repeats of the minimal activation domain of herpes simplex virus VP16 (Cheng et al., 2013)
   6253..6715    +  misc_feature   IRES: internal ribosome entry site (IRES) of the encephalomyocarditis virus (EMCV)
   6731..7525    +  CDS            NeoR/KanR: aminoglycoside phosphotransferase from Tn5; aph(3')-II (or nptII); confers resistance to neomycin, kanamycin, and G418 (Geneticin®)
   7553..7636    +  CDS            large T antigen (fragment): large T antigen from SV40 (simian virus 40)
   7670..7690    +  misc_feature   MCS (fragment): pBluescript multiple cloning site
   7702..8290    +  misc_feature   WPRE: woodchuck hepatitis virus posttranscriptional regulatory element
   8298..8363    +  CDS            nef (fragment): NEF_HV1Z2 - Experimental evidence at protein level: Swiss-Prot protein existence level 1. Extracellular Nef protein targets CD4(+) T-lymphocytes for apoptosis by interacting with CXCR4 surface receptors. From Human immunodeficiency virus type 1 group M subtype D (isolate Z2/CDC-Z34) (HIV-1).
   8365..8598    +  LTR            3' LTR (ΔU3): self-inactivating 3' long terminal repeat (LTR) from HIV-1
   8803..8907    +  promoter       AmpR promoter: bla
   8908..9768    +  CDS            AmpR: β-lactamase; bla; confers resistance to ampicillin, carbenicillin, and related antibiotics
   9939..10527   +  rep_origin     ori: high-copy-number ColE1/pMB1/pBR322/pUC origin of replication
  10710..10764   +  CDS            lacI (fragment): lac repressor; lacI; The lac repressor binds to the lac operator to inhibit transcription in E. coli. This inhibition can be relieved by adding lactose or isopropyl-β-D-thiogalactopyranoside (IPTG).
  10770..10863   +  rep_origin     SV40 ori (fragment): SV40 origin of replication
  10888..10925   +  CDS            lacI (fragment): lac repressor; lacI; The lac repressor binds to the lac operator to inhibit transcription in E. coli. This inhibition can be relieved by adding lactose or isopropyl-β-D-thiogalactopyranoside (IPTG).
  10938..10959   +  protein_bind   CAP binding site: CAP binding activates transcription in the presence of cAMP. E. coli catabolite activator protein
  10974..11004   +  promoter       lac promoter: promoter for the E. coli lac operon
  11008..11030   +  protein_bind   lac operator (fragment): The lac repressor binds to the lac operator to inhibit transcription in E. coli. This inhibition can be relieved by adding lactose or isopropyl-β-D-thiogalactopyranoside (IPTG). lac repressor encoded by lacI
  11062..11145   +  polyA_signal   SV40 poly(A) signal (fragment): SV40 polyadenylation signal
  11312..329     +  CDS            nef (fragment) (across the origin): NEF_HV1BR - Experimental evidence at protein level: Swiss-Prot protein existence level 1. Extracellular Nef protein targets CD4(+) T-lymphocytes for apoptosis by interacting with CXCR4 surface receptors (PubMed:14990729). From Human immunodeficiency virus type 1 group M subtype B (isolate BRU/LAI) (HIV-1).
>Addgene plasmid #228876 | pInducer20-EGFP-TEADiv2 | addgene full sequence | sequence record 457070 | Addgene NGS Result
TGGAAGGGCTAATTCACTCCCAAAGAAGACAAGATATCCTTGATCTGTGGATCTACCACACACAAGGCTA
CTTCCCTGATTAGCAGAACTACACACCAGGGCCAGGGGTCAGATATCCACTGACCTTTGGATGGTGCTAC
AAGCTAGTACCAGTTGAGCCAGATAAGGTAGAAGAGGCCAATAAAGGAGAGAACACCAGCTTGTTACACC
CTGTGAGCCTGCATGGGATGGATGACCCGGAGAGAGAAGTGTTAGAGTGGAGGTTTGACAGCCGCCTAGC
ATTTCATCACGTGGCCCGAGAGCTGCATCCGGAGTACTTCAAGAACTGCTGATATCGAGCTTGCTACAAG
GGACTTTCCGCTGGGGACTTTCCAGGGAGGCGTGGCCTGGGCGGGACTGGGGAGTGGCGAGCCCTCAGAT
CCTGCATATAAGCAGCTGCTTTTTGCCTGTACTGGGTCTCTCTGGTTAGACCAGATCTGAGCCTGGGAGC
TCTCTGGCTAACTAGGGAACCCACTGCTTAAGCCTCAATAAAGCTTGCCTTGAGTGCTTCAAGTAGTGTG
TGCCCGTCTGTTGTGTGACTCTGGTAACTAGAGATCCCTCAGACCCTTTTAGTCAGTGTGGAAAATCTCT
AGCAGTGGCGCCCGAACAGGGACTTGAAAGCGAAAGGGAAACCAGAGGAGCTCTCTCGACGCAGGACTCG
GCTTGCTGAAGCGCGCACGGCAAGAGGCGAGGGGCGGCGACTGGTGAGTACGCCAAAAATTTTGACTAGC
GGAGGCTAGAAGGAGAGAGATGGGTGCGAGAGCGTCAGTATTAAGCGGGGGAGAATTAGATCGCGATGGG
AAAAAATTCGGTTAAGGCCAGGGGGAAAGAAAAAATATAAATTAAAACATATAGTATGGGCAAGCAGGGA
GCTAGAACGATTCGCAGTTAATCCTGGCCTGTTAGAAACATCAGAAGGCTGTAGACAAATACTGGGACAG
CTACAACCATCCCTTCAGACAGGATCAGAAGAACTTAGATCATTATATAATACAGTAGCAACCCTCTATT
GTGTGCATCAAAGGATAGAGATAAAAGACACCAAGGAAGCTTTAGACAAGATAGAGGAAGAGCAAAACAA
AAGTAAGACCACCGCACAGCAAGCGGCCGGCCGCTGATCTTCAGACCTGGAGGAGGAGATATGAGGGACA
ATTGGAGAAGTGAATTATATAAATATAAAGTAGTAAAAATTGAACCATTAGGAGTAGCACCCACCAAGGC
AAAGAGAAGAGTGGTGCAGAGAGAAAAAAGAGCAGTGGGAATAGGAGCTTTGTTCCTTGGGTTCTTGGGA
GCAGCAGGAAGCACTATGGGCGCAGCGTCAATGACGCTGACGGTACAGGCCAGACAATTATTGTCTGGTA
TAGTGCAGCAGCAGAACAATTTGCTGAGGGCTATTGAGGCGCAACAGCATCTGTTGCAACTCACAGTCTG
GGGCATCAAGCAGCTCCAGGCAAGAATCCTGGCTGTGGAAAGATACCTAAAGGATCAACAGCTCCTGGGG
ATTTGGGGTTGCTCTGGAAAACTCATTTGCACCACTGCTGTGCCTTGGAATGCTAGTTGGAGTAATAAAT
CTCTGGAACAGATTTGGAATCACACGACCTGGATGGAGTGGGACAGAGAAATTAACAATTACACAAGCTT
AATACACTCCTTAATTGAAGAATCGCAAAACCAGCAAGAAAAGAATGAACAAGAATTATTGGAATTAGAT
AAATGGGCAAGTTTGTGGAATTGGTTTAACATAACAAATTGGCTGTGGTATATAAAATTATTCATAATGA
TAGTAGGAGGCTTGGTAGGTTTAAGAATAGTTTTTGCTGTACTTTCTATAGTGAATAGAGTTAGGCAGGG
ATATTCACCATTATCGTTTCAGACCCACCTCCCAACCCCGAGGGGACCCGACAGGCCCGAAGGAATAGAA
GAAGAAGGTGGAGAGAGAGACAGAGACAGATCCATTCGATTAGTGAACGGATCTCGACGGTATCGCCGAA
TTCACAAATGGCAGTATTCATCCACAATTTTAAAAGAAAAGGGGGGATTGGGGGGTACAGTGCAGGGGAA
AGAATAGTAGACATAATAGCAACAGACATACAAACTAAAGAATTACAAAAACAAATTACAAAAATTCAAA
ATTTTCGGGTTTATTACAGGGACAGCAGAGATCCAGTTTGGACTAGGATCCTTTACCACTCCCTATCAGT
GATAGAGAAAAGTGAAAGTCGAGTTTACCACTCCCTATCAGTGATAGAGAAAAGTGAAAGTCGAGTTTAC
CACTCCCTATCAGTGATAGAGAAAAGTGAAAGTCGAGTTTACCACTCCCTATCAGTGATAGAGAAAAGTG
AAAGTCGAGTGTTTACCACTCCCTATCAGTGATAGAGAAAAGTGAAAGTCGAGTTTACCACTCCCTATCA
GTGATAGAGAAAAGTGAAAGTCGAGTTTACCACTCCCTATCAGTGATAGAGAAAAGTGAAAGTCGAGCTC
GGTACCCGGGTCGAGGTAGGCGTGTACGGTGGGAGGCCTATATAAGCAGAGCTCGTTTAGTGAACCGTCA
GATCGCCTGGAGACGCCATCCACGCTGTTTTGACCTCCATAGAAGACACCGGGACCGATCCAGCCTCCGC
GGCCCCGAACTAGTCCAGTGTGGTGGAATTCTGCAGATATCAACAAGTTTGTACAAAAAAGCAGGCTCTT
TAAAGGAACCAATTCAGTCGACGGCCATTGTGGCCATCAAGCTTGGTACCAGATCTGCCACCATGGTGAG
CAAGGGCGAGGAGCTGTTCACCGGGGTGGTGCCCATCCTGGTCGAGCTGGACGGCGACGTAAACGGCCAC
AAGTTCAGCGTGTCCGGCGAGGGCGAGGGCGATGCCACCTACGGCAAGCTGACCCTGAAGTTCATCTGCA
CCACCGGCAAGCTGCCCGTGCCCTGGCCCACCCTCGTGACCACCCTGACCTACGGCGTGCAGTGCTTCAG
CCGCTACCCCGACCACATGAAGCAGCACGACTTCTTTAAGTCCGCCATGCCCGAAGGCTACGTCCAGGAG
CGCACCATCTTCTTCAAGGACGACGGCAACTACAAGACCCGCGCCGAGGTGAAGTTCGAGGGCGACACCC
TGGTGAACCGCATCGAGCTGAAGGGCATCGACTTCAAGGAGGACGGCAACATCCTGGGGCACAAGCTGGA
GTACAACTACAACAGCCACAACGTCTATATCATGGCCGACAAGCAGAAGAACGGCGTCAAGGTGAACTTC
AAGATCCGCCACAACATCGAGGACGGCAGCGTGCAGCTCGCCGACCACTACCAGCAGAACACCCCCATCG
GCGACGGCCCCGTGCTGCTGCCCGACAACCACTACCTGAGCACCCAGTCCGCCCTGAGCAAAGACCCCAA
CGAGAAGCGCGATCACATGGTCCTGCTGGAGTTCGTGACCGCCGCCGGGATCACTCTCGGCATGGACGAG
CTGTACAAGTCCGGACTCAGATCTGGATCCTCAGTAGACGACCACTTTGCGAAAGCACTGGGTGATACAT
GGCTGCAAATAGGTGACCCCCCTGTCGCGACCAATCCCAAAACGGCCAATGTTCCGCAAACAGTGCCCAT
GCGGTTGCGGAAGTTGCCGGAGTCTTTTTTCAAAGAGCCCGAGGGAGACCCTCCAGTGGCGACGAACCCC
AAACCCTCTTCATGGCGAAAAAAGATTCTGCCCGAGAGCTTTTTTAAAGAACCGGGGGACCCGCCAGTTG
CGACAAAGCGAACAGCGGATGGCAGTGAGTTCGAGTCCCCGAAGAAAAAGCGCAAGGTTGAGTAAGCGGC
CGCACTCGAGATATCGGCCTCCAGGGCCTCTAGACCCAGCTTTCTTGTACAAAGTGGTTGATATCCAGCA
CAGTGGCGGCCGCTCGAGTCTAGAGGGCCCGCGGTTCGAATACCCATACGACGTCCCAGACTACGCTTAG
TAATGATTAATTAAACTAGAAATTCTACCGGGTAGGGGAGGCGCTTTTCCCAAGGCAGTCTGGAGTAACC
CACCCAAGATCTGGCCTCCGCGCCGGGTTTTGGCGCCTCCCGCGGGCGCCCCCCTCCTCACGGCGAGCGC
TGCCACGTCAGACGAAGGGCGCAGCGAGCGTCCTGATCCTTCCGCCCGGACGCTCAGGACAGCGGCCCGC
TGCTCATAAGACTCGGCCTTAGAACCCCAGTATCAGCAGAAGGACATTTTAGGACGGGACTTGGGTGACT
CTAGGGCACTGGTTTTCTTTCCAGAGAGCGGAACAGGCGAGGAAAAGTAGTCCCTTCTCGGCGATTCTGC
GGAGGGATCTCCGTGGGGCGGTGAACGCCGATGATTATATAAGGACGCGCCGGGTGTGGCACAGCTAGTT
CCGTCGCAGCCGGGATTTGGGTCGCGGTTCTTGTTTGTGGATCGCTGTGATCGTCACTTGGTGAGTAGCG
GGCTGCTGGGCTGGCCGGGGCTTTCGTGGCCGCCGGGCCGCTCGGTGGGACGGAAGCGTGTGGAGAGACC
GCCAAGGGCTGTAGTCTGGGTCCGCGAGCAAGGTTGCCCTGAACTGGGGGTTGGGGGGAGCGCAGCAAAA
TGGCGGCTGTTCCCGAGTCTTGAATGGAAGACGCTTGTGAGGCGGGCTGTGAGGTCGTTGAAACAAGGTG
GGGGGCATGGTGGGCGGCAAGAACCCAAGGTCTTGAGGCCTTCGCTAATGCGGGAAAGCTCTTATTCGGG
TGAGATGGGCTGGGGCACCATCTGGGGACCCTGACGTGAAGTTTGTCACTGACTGGAGAACTCGGTTTGT
CGTCTGTTGCGGGGGCGGCAGTTATGGCGGTGCCGTTGGGCAGTGCACCCGTACCTTTGGGAGCGCGCGC
CCTCGTCGTGTCGTGACGTCACCCGTTCTGTTGGCTTATAATGCAGGGTGGGGCCACCTGCCGGTAGGTG
TGCGGTAGGCTTTTCTCCGTCGCAGGACGCAGGGTTCGGGCCTAGGGTAGGCTCTCCTGAATCGACAGGC
GCCGGACCTCTGGTGAGGGGAGGGATAAGTGAGGCGTCAGTTTCTTTGGTCGGTTTTATGTACCTATCTT
CTTAAGTAGCTGAAGCTCCGGTTTTGAACTATGCGCTCGGGGTTGGCGAGTGTGTTTTGTGAAGTTTTTT
AGGCACCTTTTGAAATGTAATCATTTGGGTCAATATGTAATTTTCAGTGTTAGACTAGTAAATTGTCCGC
TAAATTCTGGCCGTTTTTGGCTTTTTTGTTAGACGAAGCTTGGTACCGAGCTCGGATCTCCACCCCGTAC
CGGTCCTGCAGTCGAATTCACCATGTCTAGACTGGACAAGAGCAAAGTCATAAACGGAGCTCTGGAATTA
CTCAATGGTGTCGGTATCGAAGGCCTGACGACAAGGAAACTCGCTCAAAAGCTGGGAGTTGAGCAGCCTA
CCCTGTACTGGCACGTGAAGAACAAGCGGGCCCTGCTCGATGCCCTGCCAATCGAGATGCTGGACAGGCA
TCATACCCACTTCTGCCCCCTGGAAGGCGAGTCATGGCAAGACTTTCTGCGGAACAACGCCAAGTCATAC
CGCTGTGCTCTCCTCTCACATCGCGACGGGGCTAAAGTGCATCTCGGCACCCGCCCAACAGAGAAACAGT
ACGAAACCCTGGAAAATCAGCTCGCGTTCCTGTGTCAGCAAGGCTTCTCCCTGGAGAACGCACTGTACGC
TCTGTCCGCCGTGGGCCACTTTACACTGGGCTGCGTATTGGAGGAACAGGAGCATCAAGTAGCAAAAGAG
GAAAGAGAGACACCTACCACCGATTCTATGCCCCCACTTCTGAGACAAGCAATTGAGCTGTTCGACCGGC
AGGGAGCCGAACCTGCCTTCCTTTTCGGCCTGGAACTAATCATATGTGGCCTGGAGAAACAGCTAAAGTG
CGAAAGCGGCGGGCCGACCGACGCCCTTGACGATTTTGACTTAGACATGCTCCCAGCCGATGCCCTTGAC
GACTTTGACCTTGATATGCTGCCTGCTGACGCTCTTGACGATTTTGACCTTGACATGCTCCCCGGGTAAC
TAAGTAAGGATCCGCGGCCGCACTAGAGGAATTCCGCCCCTCTCCCCCCCCCCCCTCTCCCTCCCCCCCC
CCTAACGTTACTGGCCGAAGCCGCTTGGAATAAGGCCGGTGTGCGTTTGTCTATATGTTATTTTCCACCA
TATTGCCGTCTTTTGGCAATGTGAGGGCCCGGAAACCTGGCCCTGTCTTCTTGACGAGCATTCCTAGGGG
TCTTTCCCCTCTCGCCAAAGGAATGCAAGGTCTGTTGAATGTCGTGAAGGAAGCAGTTCCTCTGGAAGCT
TCTTGAAGACAAACAACGTCTGTAGCGACCCTTTGCAGGCAGCGGAACCCCCCACCTGGCGACAGGTGCC
TCTGCGGCCAAAAGCCACGTGTATAAGATACACCTGCAAAGGCGGCACAACCCCAGTGCCACGTTGTGAG
TTGGATAGTTGTGGAAAGAGTCAAATGGCTCTCCTCAAGCGTATTCAACAAGGGGCTGAAGGATGCCCAG
AAGGTACCCCATTGTATGGGATCTGATCTGGGGCCTCGGTGCACATGCTTTACATGTGTTTAGTCGAGGT
TAAAAAAACGTCTAGGCCCCCCGAACCACGGGGACGTGGTTTTCCTTTGAAAAACACGATGATAAGCTTA
CCGGTCCACCATGATTGAACAAGATGGATTGCACGCAGGTTCTCCGGCCGCTTGGGTGGAGAGGCTATTC
GGCTATGACTGGGCACAACAGACAATCGGCTGCTCTGATGCCGCCGTGTTCCGGCTGTCAGCGCAGGGGC
GCCCGGTTCTTTTTGTCAAGACCGACCTGTCCGGTGCCCTGAATGAACTGCAAGACGAGGCAGCGCGGCT
ATCGTGGCTGGCCACGACGGGCGTTCCTTGCGCAGCTGTGCTCGACGTTGTCACTGAAGCGGGAAGGGAC
TGGCTGCTATTGGGCGAAGTGCCGGGGCAGGATCTCCTGTCATCTCACCTTGCTCCTGCCGAGAAAGTAT
CCATCATGGCTGATGCAATGCGGCGGCTGCATACGCTTGATCCGGCTACCTGCCCATTCGACCACCAAGC
GAAACATCGCATCGAGCGAGCACGTACTCGGATGGAAGCCGGTCTTGTCGATCAGGATGATCTGGACGAA
GAGCATCAGGGGCTCGCGCCAGCCGAACTGTTCGCCAGGCTCAAGGCGAGCATGCCCGACGGCGAGGATC
TCGTCGTGACCCATGGCGATGCCTGCTTGCCGAATATCATGGTGGAAAATGGCCGCTTTTCTGGATTCAT
CGACTGTGGCCGGCTGGGTGTGGCGGACCGCTATCAGGACATAGCGTTGGCTACCCGTGATATTGCTGAA
GAGCTTGGCGGCGAATGGGCTGACCGCTTCCTCGTGCTTTACGGTATCGCCGCTCCCGATTCGCAGCGCA
TCGCCTTCTATCGCCTTCTTGACGAGTTCTTCTGATGTACAAGTAAAGCGGCCGCGACTCTAGATCATAA
TCAGCCATACCACATTTGTAGAGGTTTTACTTGCTTTAAAAAACCTCCCACACCTCCCCCTGAACCTGAA
ACATAAAATGAATGCAATTGTTGTTGTTTAGTCCCTCCCAATTCGATATCAAGCTTATCGCGATAGATCC
TAATCAACCTCTGGATTACAAAATTTGTGAAAGATTGACTGGTATTCTTAACTATGTTGCTCCTTTTACG
CTATGTGGATACGCTGCTTTAATGCCTTTGTATCATGCTATTGCTTCCCGTATGGCTTTCATTTTCTCCT
CCTTGTATAAATCCTGGTTGCTGTCTCTTTATGAGGAGTTGTGGCCCGTTGTCAGGCAACGTGGCGTGGT
GTGCACTGTGTTTGCTGACGCAACCCCCACTGGTTGGGGCATTGCCACCACCTGTCAGCTCCTTTCCGGG
ACTTTCGCTTTCCCCCTCCCTATTGCCACGGCGGAACTCATCGCCGCCTGCCTTGCCCGCTGCTGGACAG
GGGCTCGGCTGTTGGGCACTGACAATTCCGTGGTGTTGTCGGGGAAATCATCGTCCTTTCCTTGGCTGCT
CGCCTGTGTTGCCACCTGGATTCTGCGCGGGACGTCCTTCTGCTACGTCCCTTCGGCCCTCAATCCAGCG
GACCTTCCTTCCCGCGGCCTGCTGCCGGCTCTGCGGCCTCTTCCGCGTCTTCGCCTTCGCCCTCAGACGA
GTCGGATCTCCCTTTGGGCCGCCTCCCCGCCTGAGATCCTTTAAGACCAATGACTTACAAGGCAGCTGTA
GATCTTAGCCACTTTTTAAAAGAAAAGGGGGGACTGGAAGGGCTAATTCACTCCCAACGAAGACAAGATC
TGCTTTTTGCTTGTACTGGGTCTCTCTGGTTAGACCAGATCTGAGCCTGGGAGCTCTCTGGCTAACTAGG
GAACCCACTGCTTAAGCCTCAATAAAGCTTGCCTTGAGTGCTTCAAGTAGTGTGTGCCCGTCTGTTGTGT
GACTCTGGTAACTAGAGATCCCTCAGACCCTTTTAGTCAGTGTGGAAAATCTCTAGCAGTAGTAGTTCAT
GTCATCTTATTATTCAGTATTTATAACTTGCAAAGAAATGAATATCAGAGAGTGAGAGGCCCGGGTTAAT
TAAGGAAAGGGCTAGATCATTCTTGAAGACGAAAGGGCCTCGTGATACGCCTATTTTTATAGGTTAATGT
CATGATAATAATGGTTTCTTAGACGTCAGGTGGCACTTTTCGGGGAAATGTGCGCGGAACCCCTATTTGT
TTATTTTTCTAAATACATTCAAATATGTATCCGCTCATGAGACAATAACCCTGATAAATGCTTCAATAAT
ATTGAAAAAGGAAGAGTATGAGTATTCAACATTTCCGTGTCGCCCTTATTCCCTTTTTTGCGGCATTTTG
CCTTCCTGTTTTTGCTCACCCAGAAACGCTGGTGAAAGTAAAAGATGCTGAAGATCAGTTGGGTGCACGA
GTGGGTTACATCGAACTGGATCTCAACAGCGGTAAGATCCTTGAGAGTTTTCGCCCCGAAGAACGTTTTC
CAATGATGAGCACTTTTAAAGTTCTGCTATGTGGCGCGGTATTATCCCGTGTTGACGCCGGGCAAGAGCA
ACTCGGTCGCCGCATACACTATTCTCAGAATGACTTGGTTGAGTACTCACCAGTCACAGAAAAGCATCTT
ACGGATGGCATGACAGTAAGAGAATTATGCAGTGCTGCCATAACCATGAGTGATAACACTGCGGCCAACT
TACTTCTGACAACGATCGGAGGACCGAAGGAGCTAACCGCTTTTTTGCACAACATGGGGGATCATGTAAC
TCGCCTTGATCGTTGGGAACCGGAGCTGAATGAAGCCATACCAAACGACGAGCGTGACACCACGATGCCT
GTAGCAATGGCAACAACGTTGCGCAAACTATTAACTGGCGAACTACTTACTCTAGCTTCCCGGCAACAAT
TAATAGACTGGATGGAGGCGGATAAAGTTGCAGGACCACTTCTGCGCTCGGCCCTTCCGGCTGGCTGGTT
TATTGCTGATAAATCTGGAGCCGGTGAGCGTGGGTCTCGCGGTATCATTGCAGCACTGGGGCCAGATGGT
AAGCCCTCCCGTATCGTAGTTATCTACACGACGGGGAGTCAGGCAACTATGGATGAACGAAATAGACAGA
TCGCTGAGATAGGTGCCTCACTGATTAAGCATTGGTAACTGTCAGACCAAGTTTACTCATATATACTTTA
GATTGATTTAAAACTTCATTTTTAATTTAAAAGGATCTAGGTGAAGATCCTTTTTGATAATCTCATGACC
AAAATCCCTTAACGTGAGTTTTCGTTCCACTGAGCGTCAGACCCCGTAGAAAAGATCAAAGGATCTTCTT
GAGATCCTTTTTTTCTGCGCGTAATCTGCTGCTTGCAAACAAAAAAACCACCGCTACCAGCGGTGGTTTG
TTTGCCGGATCAAGAGCTACCAACTCTTTTTCCGAAGGTAACTGGCTTCAGCAGAGCGCAGATACCAAAT
ACTGTTCTTCTAGTGTAGCCGTAGTTAGGCCACCACTTCAAGAACTCTGTAGCACCGCCTACATACCTCG
CTCTGCTAATCCTGTTACCAGTGGCTGCTGCCAGTGGCGATAAGTCGTGTCTTACCGGGTTGGACTCAAG
ACGATAGTTACCGGATAAGGCGCAGCGGTCGGGCTGAACGGGGGGTTCGTGCACACAGCCCAGCTTGGAG
CGAACGACCTACACCGAACTGAGATACCTACAGCGTGAGCTATGAGAAAGCGCCACGCTTCCCGAAGGGA
GAAAGGCGGACAGGTATCCGGTAAGCGGCAGGGTCGGAACAGGAGAGCGCACGAGGGAGCTTCCAGGGGG
AAACGCCTGGTATCTTTATAGTCCTGTCGGGTTTCGCCACCTCTGACTTGAGCGTCGATTTTTGTGATGC
TCGTCAGGGGGGCGGAGCCTATGGAAAAACGCCAGCAACGCGGCCTTTTTACGGTTCCTGGCCTTTTGCT
GGCCTTTTGCTCACATGTTCTTTCCTGCGTTATCCCCTGATTCTGTGGATAACCGTATTACCGCCTTTGA
GTGAGCTGATACCGCTCGCCGCAGCCGAACGACCGAGCGCAGCGAGTCAGTGAGCGAGGAAGCGGAAGAG
CGCCCAATACGCAAACCGCCTCTCCCCGCGCGTTGGCCGATTCATTAATGCAGCAAGCTCATGGCTGACT
AATTTTTTTTATTTATGCAGAGGCCGAGGCCGCCTCGGCCTCTGAGCTATTCCAGAAGTAGTGAGGAGGC
TTTTTTGGAGGCCTAGGCTTTTGCAAAAAGCTCCCCGTGGCACGACAGGTTTCCCGACTGGAAAGCGGGC
AGTGAGCGCAACGCAATTAATGTGAGTTAGCTCACTCATTAGGCACCCCAGGCTTTACACTTTATGCTTC
CGGCTCGTATGTTGTGTGGAATTGTGAGCGGATAACAATTTCACACAGGAAACAGCTATGACATGATTAC
GAATTTCACAAATAAAGCATTTTTTTCACTGCATTCTAGTTGTGGTTTGTCCAAACTCATCAATGTATCT
TATCATGTCTGGATCAACTGGATAACTCAAGCTAACCAAAATCATCCCAAACTTCCCACCCCATACCCTA
TTACCACTGCCAATTACCTGTGGTTTCATTTACTCTAAACCTGTGATTCCTCTGAATTATTTTCATTTTA
AAGAAATTGTATTTGTTAAATATGTACTACAAACTTAGTAGT
