>Addgene plasmid #228876 | pInducer20-EGFP-TEADiv2 | depositor partial sequence | sequence record 449956 | EGFP-TEADiv2
ATGGTGAGCAAGGGCGAGGAGCTGTTCACCGGGGTGGTGCCCATCCTGGTCGAGCTGGACGGCGACGTAA
ACGGCCACAAGTTCAGCGTGTCCGGCGAGGGCGAGGGCGATGCCACCTACGGCAAGCTGACCCTGAAGTT
CATCTGCACCACCGGCAAGCTGCCCGTGCCCTGGCCCACCCTCGTGACCACCCTGACCTACGGCGTGCAG
TGCTTCAGCCGCTACCCCGACCACATGAAGCAGCACGACTTCTTCAAGTCCGCCATGCCCGAAGGCTACG
TCCAGGAGCGCACCATCTTCTTCAAGGACGACGGCAACTACAAGACCCGCGCCGAGGTGAAGTTCGAGGG
CGACACCCTGGTGAACCGCATCGAGCTGAAGGGCATCGACTTCAAGGAGGACGGCAACATCCTGGGGCAC
AAGCTGGAGTACAACTACAACAGCCACAACGTCTATATCATGGCCGACAAGCAGAAGAACGGCATCAAGG
TGAACTTCAAGATCCGCCACAACATCGAGGACGGCAGCGTGCAGCTCGCCGACCACTACCAGCAGAACAC
CCCCATCGGCGACGGCCCCGTGCTGCTGCCCGACAACCACTACCTGAGCACCCAGTCCGCCCTGAGCAAA
GACCCCAACGAGAAGCGCGATCACATGGTCCTGCTGGAGTTCGTGACCGCCGCCGGGATCACTCTCGGCA
TGGACGAGCTGTACAAGTCCGGACTCAGATCTGGATCCTCAGTAGACGACCACTTTGCGAAAGCACTGGG
TGATACATGGCTGCAAATAGGTGACCCCCCTGTCGCGACCAATCCCAAAACGGCCAATGTTCCGCAAACA
GTGCCCATGCGGTTGCGGAAGTTGCCGGAGTCTTTTTTCAAAGAGCCCGAGGGAGACCCTCCAGTGGCGA
CGAACCCCAAACCCTCTTCATGGCGAAAAAAGATTCTGCCCGAGAGCTTTTTTAAAGAACCGGGGGACCC
GCCAGTTGCGACAAAGCGAACAGCGGATGGCAGTGAGTTCGAGTCCCCGAAGAAAAAGCGCAAGGTTGAG
TAA
